Addgene plasmid #157462: pD649-HAsp-BCAM-COMP5AP-AviTag-9xHis
Purpose: Mammalian expression of cell-surface protein extracellular domain fused to COMP5AP-AviTag-9xHis. Protein is secreted from cells.
Depositing lab: Chris Garcia. Depositing organization: Stanford University. Publication: A Human IgSF Cell-Surface Interactome Reveals a Complex Network of Protein-Protein Interactions. Wojtowicz WM, Vielmetter J, Fernandes RA, Siepe DH, Eastman CL, Chisholm GB, Cox S, Klock H, Anderson PW, Rue SM, Miller JJ, Glaser SM, Bragstad ML, Vance J, Lam AW, Lesley SA, Zinn K, Garcia KC. Cell. 2020 Aug 20;182(4):1027-1043.e17. doi: 10.1016/j.cell.2020.07.025. PubMed 32822567.
Backbone
  Vector backbone: pD649
  Backbone size w/o insert (bp): 7153
  Vector type: Mammalian Expression
Growth in bacteria
  Bacterial resistance: Ampicillin, 100 μg/mL
  Growth temperature: 37°C
  Growth strain: DH5alpha
  Copy number: High Copy
Gene/Insert
  Gene/Insert name: BCAM
  Species: H. sapiens (human)
  Insert size (bp): 1548
  Entrez Gene: BCAM (a.k.a. AU, CD239, LU, MSK19)
  Promoter: CMV/SP6
  Tag / fusion protein: COMP5AP-AviTag-9xHis (C terminal on backbone)
  Cloning method: Restriction Enzyme; 5′ cloning site GCGGCCGC (not destroyed); 3′ cloning site GGCGCGCC (not destroyed)
  Sequencing primers: 5′ ATTTAGGTGACACTATAG; 3′ CGTCGCACTCCATCACGGTG
Resource information
  A portion of this plasmid was derived from a plasmid made by: synthesis by ThermoFisher
Terms and licenses: Academic/Nonprofit Terms; Industry Terms: Not Available to Industry
Depositor comments: Some plasmids in this collection may have an IS4-like element ISVsa5 family transposase upstream of the CMV promoter.
How to cite: pD649-HAsp-BCAM-COMP5AP-AviTag-9xHis was a gift from Chris Garcia (Addgene plasmid # 157462 ; http://n2t.net/addgene:157462 ; RRID:Addgene_157462)
