[The description below was written by a language model from this plasmid's Addgene catalogue record and pLannotate feature annotations shown in this document.]
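Description:
pD649-HAsp-BCAM-COMP5AP-AviTag-9xHis is a mammalian expression plasmid (8,701 nt in the deposited full sequence) built on the pD649 backbone for producing a secreted, tagged form of the extracellular domain of human BCAM (also known as LU or CD239), which is annotated as a laminin alpha-5 receptor. It is maintained in E. coli as a high-copy plasmid through a ColE1/pUC-type origin and is selected with ampicillin via the β-lactamase gene. The feature table also shows an SV40 early/EM7 promoter pair driving a puromycin N-acetyltransferase coding sequence with an SV40 polyadenylation signal, which could allow puromycin selection in mammalian cells, although the record does not describe that use. Small annotated fragments of KanR, lacZα, ble and the f1 origin look like backbone remnants rather than functional elements.

Expression runs from the CMV enhancer and promoter, followed by a fragment of CMV intron A and an SP6 promoter that can support in vitro transcription and serves as a sequencing primer site. The open reading frame starts with a signal peptide, named "HAsp" in the plasmid title and annotated by similarity as an IgH signal sequence fragment. It continues through the BCAM ectodomain, cloned between NotI and AscI sites that remain intact. Downstream on the backbone are a segment of rat cartilage oligomeric matrix protein, known for its pentamerising coiled coil, then human placental alkaline phosphatase, an AviTag for enzymatic biotinylation and a polyhistidine tag. The His tag is 9xHis by name but is annotated as 8xHis. A bGH polyadenylation signal ends the unit.

The product is therefore a secreted fusion in which the COMP segment should provide multimerisation, alkaline phosphatase an enzymatic readout, and the remaining tags capture or purification. This design fits the associated screen of human IgSF cell-surface protein interactions. The depositor notes that some plasmids in the collection may carry an IS4-like transposase upstream of the CMV promoter, and none is annotated here.
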