Features (pLannotate 1.2.2; 24 found; start..end, strand, type, name):
    119..143     -  CDS            KanR (fragment): aminoglycoside phosphotransferase; aph(3')-Ia; confers resistance to kanamycin
    254..842     +  rep_origin     ori: high-copy-number ColE1/pMB1/pBR322/pUC origin of replication
   1067..1084    +  terminator     rrnB T2 terminator (fragment): transcription terminator T2 from the E. coli rrnB gene
   1109..1128    -  CDS            lacZα (fragment): LacZα fragment of β-galactosidase; lacZ fragment
   1584..1600    +  protein_bind   lac operator: The lac repressor binds to the lac operator to inhibit transcription in E. coli. This inhibition can be relieved by adding lactose or isopropyl-β-D-thiogalactopyranoside (IPTG). lac repressor encoded by lacI
   1843..2146    +  enhancer       CMV enhancer: human cytomegalovirus immediate early enhancer
   2147..2350    +  promoter       CMV promoter: human cytomegalovirus (CMV) immediate early promoter
   2486..2529    +  intron         CMV intron (fragment): modified intron A from human cytomegalovirus
   2581..2599    +  promoter       SP6 promoter: promoter for bacteriophage SP6 RNA polymerase
   2603..2640    +  CDS            IgH signal sequence (fragment): signal sequence from the mouse immunoglobulin heavy chain variable region
   2740..4299    +  CDS            BCAM (fragment): BCAM_HUMAN - Also known as LU, MSK19. Experimental evidence at protein level: Swiss-Prot protein existence level 1. Laminin alpha-5 receptor. May mediate intracellular signaling. From Homo sapiens (Human).
   4393..4572    +  CDS            Comp (fragment): COMP_RAT - Experimental evidence at protein level: Swiss-Prot protein existence level 1. May play a role in the structural integrity of cartilage via its interaction with other extracellular matrix proteins such as the collagens and fibronectin. Can mediate the interaction of chondrocytes with the cartilage extracellular matrix through interaction with cell surface integrin receptors. Could play a role in the pathogenesis of osteoarthritis. Potent suppressor of apoptosis in both primary chondrocytes and transformed cells. Suppresses apoptosis by blocking the activation of caspase-3 and by indu
   4560..6012    +  CDS            SEAP (fragment): secreted alkaline phosphatase from human placenta The natural enzyme has a C-terminal transmembrane sequence that is replaced by a GPI anchor.
   6037..6078    +  CDS            AviTag™ (fragment): peptide tag that allows for enzymatic biotinylation
   6082..6105    +  CDS            8xHis: 8xHis affinity tag
   6251..6362    +  polyA_signal   bGH poly(A) signal: bovine growth hormone polyadenylation signal
   6363..6471    +  rep_origin     f1 ori (fragment): f1 bacteriophage origin of replication; arrow indicates direction of (+) strand synthesis
   6485..6814    +  promoter       SV40 promoter: SV40 enhancer and early promoter
   6862..6909    +  promoter       EM7 promoter: synthetic bacterial promoter&nbsp
   6928..7527    +  CDS            PuroR (fragment): puromycin N-acetyltransferase; pac from Streptomyces; confers resistance to puromycin
   7537..7662    +  CDS            ble (fragment): BLE_KLEPN - Experimental evidence at protein level: Swiss-Prot protein existence level 1. Binding protein with a strong affinity to the bleomycin family of antibiotics. Binds to CL990; an antimitotic-antibiotic compound. From Klebsiella pneumoniae.
   7657..7778    +  polyA_signal   SV40 poly(A) signal: SV40 polyadenylation signal
   7831..8691    -  CDS            AmpR: β-lactamase; bla; confers resistance to ampicillin, carbenicillin, and related antibiotics
   8694..89      -  promoter       AmpR promoter (fragment) (across the origin): bla
>Addgene plasmid #157462 | pD649-HAsp-BCAM-COMP5AP-AviTag-9xHis | depositor full sequence | sequence record 304033 | Full Sequence
TTTCAATATTATTGAAGCATTTATCAGGGTTATTGTCTCATGAGCGGATACATATTTGAATGTATTTAGA
AAAATAAACAAATAGGGGTCAGTGTTACAACCAATTAACCAATTCTGAACATTATCGCGAGCCCATTTAT
ACCTGAATATGGCTCATAACACCCCTTGCTCATGACCAAAATCCCTTAACGTGAGTTACGCGCGCGTCGT
TCCACTGAGCGTCAGACCCCGTAGAAAAGATCAAAGGATCTTCTTGAGATCCTTTTTTTCTGCGCGTAAT
CTGCTGCTTGCAAACAAAAAAACCACCGCTACCAGCGGTGGTTTGTTTGCCGGATCAAGAGCTACCAACT
CTTTTTCCGAAGGTAACTGGCTTCAGCAGAGCGCAGATACCAAATACTGTTCTTCTAGTGTAGCCGTAGT
TAGCCCACCACTTCAAGAACTCTGTAGCACCGCCTACATACCTCGCTCTGCTAATCCTGTTACCAGTGGC
TGCTGCCAGTGGCGATAAGTCGTGTCTTACCGGGTTGGACTCAAGACGATAGTTACCGGATAAGGCGCAG
CGGTCGGGCTGAACGGGGGGTTCGTGCACACAGCCCAGCTTGGAGCGAACGACCTACACCGAACTGAGAT
ACCTACAGCGTGAGCTATGAGAAAGCGCCACGCTTCCCGAAGGGAGAAAGGCGGACAGGTATCCGGTAAG
CGGCAGGGTCGGAACAGGAGAGCGCACGAGGGAGCTTCCAGGGGGAAACGCCTGGTATCTTTATAGTCCT
GTCGGGTTTCGCCACCTCTGACTTGAGCGTCGATTTTTGTGATGCTCGTCAGGGGGGCGGAGCCTATGGA
AAAACGCCAGCAACGCGGCCTTTTTACGGTTCCTGGCCTTTTGCTGGCCTTTTGCTCACATGTTCTTTCC
TGCGTTATCCCCTGATTCTGTGGATAACCGTATTACCGCCTTTGAGTGAGCTGATACCGCTCGCCGCAGC
CGAACGACCGAGCGCAGCGAGTCAGTGAGCGAGGAAGCGGAAGGCGAGAGTAGGGAACTGCCAGGCATCA
AACTAAGCAGAAGGCCCCTGACGGATGGCCTTTTTGCGTTTCTACAAACTCTTTCTGTGTTGTAAAACGA
CGGCCAGTCTTAAGCTCGGGCCCCCTGGGCGGTTCTGATAACGAGTAATCGTTAATCCGCAAATAACGTA
AAAACCCGCTTCGGCGGGTTTTTTTATGGGGGGAGTTTAGGGAAAGAGCATTTGTCAGAATATTTAAGGG
CGCCTGTCACTTTGCTTGATATATGAGAATTATTTAACCTTATAAATGAGAAAAAAGCAACGCACTTTAA
ATAAGATACGTTGCTTTTTCGATTGATGAACACCTATAATTAAACTATTCATCTATTATTTATGATTTTT
TGTATATACAATATTTCTAGTTTGTTAAAGAGAATTAAGAAAATAAATCTCGAAAATAATAAAGGGAAAA
TCAGTTTTTGATATCAAAATTATACATGTCAACGATAATACAAAATATAATACAAACTATAAGATGTTAT
CAGTATTTATTATCATTTAGAATAAATTTTGTGTCGCCCTTAATTGTGAGCGGATAACAATTACGAGCTT
CATGCACAGTGGCGTTGACTCAATATTGGCCATTAGCCATATTATTCATTGGTTATATAGCATAAATCAA
TATTGGCTATTGGCCATTGCATACGTTGTATCTATATCATAATATGTACATTTATATTGGCTCATGTCCA
ATATGACCGCCATGTTGGCATTGATTATTGACTAGTTATTAATAGTAATCAATTACGGGGTCATTAGTTC
ATAGCCCATATATGGAGTTCCGCGTTACATAACTTACGGTAAATGGCCCGCCTGGCTGACCGCCCAACGA
CCCCCGCCCATTGACGTCAATAATGACGTATGTTCCCATAGTAACGCCAATAGGGACTTTCCATTGACGT
CAATGGGTGGAGTATTTACGGTAAACTGCCCACTTGGCAGTACATCAAGTGTATCATATGCCAAGTACGC
CCCCTATTGACGTCAATGACGGTAAATGGCCCGCCTGGCATTATGCCCAGTACATGACCTTATGGGACTT
TCCTACTTGGCAGTACATCTACGTATTAGTCATCGCTATTACCATGGTGATGCGGTTTTGGCAGTACATC
AATGGGCGTGGATAGCGGTTTGACTCACGGGGATTTCCAAGTCTCCACCCCATTGACGTCAATGGGAGTT
TGTTTTGGCACCAAAATCAACGGGACTTTCCAAAATGTCGTAACAACTCCGCCCCATTGACGCAAATGGG
CGGTAGGCGTGTACGGTGGGAGGTCTATATAAGCAGAGCTCGTTTAGTGAACCGTCAGATCGCCTGGAGA
CGCCATCCACGCTGTTTTGACCTCCATAGAAGACACCGGGACCGATCCAGCCTCCGCGGCCGGGAACGGT
GCATTGGAACGCGGATTCCCCGTGCCAAGAGTGACGTAAGTACCGCCTATAGAGTCTATAGGCCCACCCC
CTTGGCTTCGTTAGAACGCGGCTACAATTAATACATAACCTTATGTATCATACACATACGATTTAGGTGA
CACTATAGAATAACATCCACTTTGCCTTTCTCTCCACAGGTGTCCACTCCCAGGTCCAACTGCACCTCGG
TTCTATCGAAAACGCGCCTGCTAGCGCCACCATGAAGACCATCATTGCCCTGAGCTACATCTTCTGCCTG
GTGTTCGCTGCGGCCGCCGAAGTTCGACTGTCTGTTCCTCCACTGGTGGAAGTGATGCGGGGCAAGTCTG
TGATCCTGGATTGCACACCTACCGGCACACACGACCACTACATGCTGGAATGGTTTCTGACCGACAGAAG
CGGCGCTAGACCTAGACTGGCCTCTGCCGAAATGCAGGGCTCTGAGCTGCAAGTGACCATGCACGATACC
AGAGGCAGAAGCCCTCCTTACCAGCTGGATTCTCAGGGCAGACTGGTGCTGGCTGAAGCCCAAGTTGGCG
ACGAGAGGGATTACGTGTGTGTCGTTAGAGCCGGCGCTGCCGGAACAGCTGAAGCCACAGCTAGACTGAA
CGTGTTCGCCAAGCCTGAGGCCACAGAGGTGTCCCCAAACAAGGGCACACTGAGCGTGATGGAAGATAGC
GCCCAAGAGATCGCCACCTGTAACAGCAGAAACGGCAACCCCGCTCCTAAGATCACCTGGTACAGAAATG
GCCAGCGGCTGGAAGTGCCCGTGGAAATGAATCCTGAGGGCTACATGACCAGCAGAACCGTGCGTGAAGC
CTCTGGCCTGCTGAGCCTGACAAGCACACTGTACCTGCGGCTGAGAAAGGACGACAGAGATGCCAGCTTT
CACTGCGCCGCTCACTACTCTCTGCCTGAAGGCAGACATGGCAGGCTGGACAGCCCTACCTTTCACCTGA
CACTGCACTACCCTACCGAGCACGTGCAGTTTTGGGTCGGATCTCCATCTACACCCGCCGGATGGGTCCG
AGAAGGCGATACAGTTCAACTGCTGTGTAGAGGCGACGGCAGCCCATCTCCTGAGTACACCCTGTTCAGA
CTGCAAGACGAGCAAGAGGAAGTGCTGAACGTCAACCTGGAAGGCAACCTGACTCTGGAAGGCGTGACAA
GAGGCCAGAGCGGCACATATGGCTGCAGAGTGGAAGATTACGACGCCGCCGATGACGTGCAGCTGAGCAA
GACACTGGAACTGAGAGTGGCCTATCTGGACCCTCTGGAACTGTCCGAGGGCAAAGTTCTGAGCCTGCCT
CTGAATAGCAGCGCCGTCGTGAATTGCTCTGTGCACGGATTGCCCACACCAGCTCTGAGATGGACCAAGG
ATAGCACCCCTCTCGGAGATGGCCCTATGCTGTCTCTGAGCAGCATCACCTTCGACAGCAACGGCACATA
CGTGTGCGAGGCTTCTCTGCCTACAGTGCCTGTGCTGAGCAGAACCCAGAACTTCACACTGCTGGTGCAG
GGCAGCCCTGAGCTGAAAACAGCCGAGATTGAGCCTAAGGCCGACGGCTCTTGGAGAGAGGGCGACGAAG
TCACACTGATCTGTAGCGCCAGAGGACACCCCGATCCAAAGCTGTCTTGGAGCCAGCTTGGAGGAAGCCC
TGCCGAACCTATTCCTGGCAGACAAGGATGGGTGTCCAGCTCTCTGACCCTGAAAGTGACAAGCGCCCTG
AGCAGAGATGGCATCAGCTGCGAAGCCAGCAATCCCCACGGAAACAAGCGGCACGTGTTCCACTTTGGCA
CCGTGTCTCCACAGACCAGCCAAGCTGGCGCGCCGGAAGATCAAGTTGATCCAAGATTGATTGATGGCAA
GGGCGGATCTCTGGAGGTGCTGTTCCAGGGACCAGGCGGAAGCGGCAATCCCGGCGGCGATCTGGCCCCC
CAGATGCTGCGCGAGCTGCAGGAGACCAATGCCGCCCTGCAGGACGTGCGCGAGCTGCTGCGCCACCGCG
TGAAGGAGATCACCTTCCTGAAGAACACCGTGATGGAGTGCGACGCCTGCGGTATGCAGCCCTCTAGAGG
CTCCGGCTCCATCATCCCAGTTGAGGAGGAGAACCCGGACTTCTGGAACCGCGAGGCAGCCGAGGCCCTG
GGTGCCGCCAAGAAGCTGCAGCCTGCACAGACAGCCGCCAAGAACCTCATCATCTTCCTGGGCGATGGGA
TGGGGGTGTCTACGGTGACAGCTGCCAGGATCCTAAAAGGGCAGAAGAAGGACAAACTGGGGCCTGAGAT
ACCCCTGGCCATGGACCGCTTCCCATATGTGGCTCTGTCCAAGACATACAATGTAGACAAACATGTGCCA
GACAGTGGAGCCACAGCCACGGCCTACCTGTGCGGGGTCAAGGGCAACTTCCAGACCATTGGCTTGAGTG
CAGCCGCCCGCTTTAACCAGTGCAACACGACACGCGGCAACGAGGTCATCTCCGTGATGAATCGGGCCAA
GAAAGCAGGGAAGTCAGTGGGAGTGGTAACCACCACACGAGTGCAGCACGCCTCGCCAGCCGGCACCTAC
GCCCACACGGTGAACCGCAACTGGTACTCGGACGCCGACGTGCCTGCCTCGGCCCGCCAGGAGGGGTGCC
AGGACATCGCTACGCAGCTCATCTCCAACATGGACATTGACGTGATCCTAGGTGGAGGCCGAAAGTACAT
GTTTCGCATGGGAACCCCAGACCCTGAGTACCCAGATGACTACAGCCAAGGTGGGACCAGGCTGGACGGG
AAGAATCTGGTGCAGGAATGGCTGGCGAAGCGCCAGGGTGCCCGGTATGTGTGGAACCGCACTGAGCTCA
TGCAGGCTTCCCTGGACCCGTCTGTGACCCATCTCATGGGTCTCTTTGAGCCTGGAGACATGAAATACGA
GATCCACCGAGACTCCACACTGGACCCCTCCCTGATGGAGATGACAGAGGCTGCCCTGCGCCTGCTGAGC
AGGAACCCCCGCGGCTTCTTCCTCTTCGTGGAGGGTGGTCGCATCGACCATGGTCATCATGAAAGCAGGG
CTTACCGGGCACTGACTGAGACGATCATGTTCGACGACGCCATTGAGAGGGCGGGCCAGCTCACCAGCGA
GGAGGACACGCTGAGCCTCGTCACTGCCGACCACTCCCACGTCTTCTCCTTCGGAGGCTACCCCCTGCGA
GGGAGCTCCATCTTCGGGCTGGCCCCTGGCAAGGCCCGGGACAGGAAGGCCTACACGGTCCTCCTATACG
GAAACGGTCCAGGCTATGTGCTCAAGGACGGCGCCCGGCCGGATGTTACCGAGAGCGAGAGCGGGAGCCC
CGAGTATCGGCAGCAGTCAGCAGTGCCCCTGGACGAAGAGACCCACGCAGGCGAGGACGTGGCGGTGTTC
GCGCGCGGCCCGCAGGCGCACCTGGTTCACGGCGTGCAGGAGCAGACCTTCATAGCGCACGTCATGGCCT
TCGCCGCCTGCCTGGAGCCCTACACCGCCTGCGACCTGGCGCCCCCCGCCGGCACCACCGACGCCGCGCA
CCCGGGTGGCGGAGGACTGAACGACATCTTCGAGGCTCAGAAAATCGAATGGCACGAACATCACCATCAC
CATCACCATCACCATTAAGGCCGGCCTGTAGTCACTGGCACAACGCGTTACCCGGTAAGCCAATCGGGTA
TACACGGTCGTCATACTGCAGACAGGGTTCTTCTACTTTGCAAGATAGTCTTGAGTAGTAAAATAAATAG
ATAGAGAAAATCAGCCTCGACTGTGCCTTCTAGTTGCCAGCCATCTGTTGTTTGCCCCTCCCCCGTGCCT
TCCTTGACCCTGGAAGGTGCCACTCCCACTGTCCTTTCCTAATAAAATGAGGAAATTGCATCACAACACT
CAACCCTATCTCGGTCTATTCTTTTGATTTATAAGGGATTTTGCCGATTTCGGCCTATTGGTTAAAAAAT
GAGCTGATTTAACAAAAATTTAACGCGAATTAATTCTGTGGAATGTGTGTCAGTTAGGGTGTGGAAAGTC
CCCAGGCTCCCCAGCAGGCAGAAGTATGCAAAGCATGCATCTCAATTAGTCAGCAACCAGGTGTGGAAAG
TCCCCAGGCTCCCCAGCAGGCAGAAGTATGCAAAGCATGCATCTCAATTAGTCAGCAACCATAGTCCCGC
CCCTAACTCCGCCCATCCCGCCCCTAACTCCGCCCAGTTCCGCCCATTCTCCGCCCCATGGCTGACTAAT
TTTTTTTATTTATGCAGAGGCCGAGGCCGCCTCTGCCTCTGAGCTATTCCAGAAGTAGTGAGGAGGCTTT
TTTGGAGGCCTAGGCTTTTGCAAAAAGCTCCCGGGAGCTTGTATATCCATTTTCGGATCTGATCAGCACG
TGTTGACAATTAATCATCGGCATAGTATATCGGCATAGTATAATACGACAAGGTGAGGAACTAAACCATG
ACCGAGTACAAGCCCACGGTGCGCCTCGCCACCCGCGACGACGTCCCCAGGGCCGTACGCACCCTCGCCG
CCGCGTTCGCCGACTACCCCGCCACGCGCCACACCGTCGATCCGGACCGCCACATCGAGCGGGTCACCGA
GCTGCAAGAACTCTTCCTCACGCGCGTCGGGCTCGACATCGGCAAGGTGTGGGTCGCGGACGACGGCGCC
GCGGTGGCGGTCTGGACCACGCCGGAGAGCGTCGAAGCGGGGGCGGTGTTCGCCGAGATCGGCCCGCGCA
TGGCCGAGTTGAGCGGTTCCCGGCTGGCCGCGCAGCAACAGATGGAAGGCCTCCTGGCGCCGCACCGGCC
CAAGGAGCCCGCGTGGTTCCTGGCCACCGTCGGCGTCTCGCCCGACCACCAGGGCAAGGGTCTGGGCAGC
GCCGTCGTGCTCCCCGGAGTGGAGGCGGCCGAGCGCGCCGGGGTGCCCGCCTTCCTGGAGACATCCGCGC
CCCGCAACCTCCCCTTCTACGAGCGGCTCGGCTTCACCGTCACCGCCGACGTCGAGGTGCCCGAAGGACC
GCGCACCTGGTGCATGACCCGCAAGCCCGGTGCCTGACACGTGCTACGAGATTTCGATTCCACCGCCGCC
TTCTATGAAAGGTTGGGCTTCGGAATCGTTTTCCGGGACGCCGGCTGGATGATCCTCCAGCGCGGGGATC
TCATGCTGGAGTTCTTCGCCCACCCCAACTTGTTTATTGCAGCTTATAATGGTTACAAATAAAGCAATAG
CATCACAAATTTCACAAATAAAGCATTTTTTTCACTGCATTCTAGTTGTGGTTTGTCCAAACTCATCAAT
GTATCTTATCATGTCTGTATACCGTCGACCTCTAGCTAGAGCTTGGCGTAATCATGGTCATTACCAATGC
TTAATCAGTGAGGCACCTATCTCAGCGATCTGTCTATTTCGTTCATCCATAGTTGCCTGACTCCCCGTCG
TGTAGATAACTACGATACGGGAGGGCTTACCATCTGGCCCCAGCGCTGCGATGATACCGCGAGAACCACG
CTCACCGGCTCCGGATTTATCAGCAATAAACCAGCCAGCCGGAAGGGCCGAGCGCAGAAGTGGTCCTGCA
ACTTTATCCGCCTCCATCCAGTCTATTAATTGTTGCCGGGAAGCTAGAGTAAGTAGTTCGCCAGTTAATA
GTTTGCGCAACGTTGTTGCCATCGCTACAGGCATCGTGGTGTCACGCTCGTCGTTTGGTATGGCTTCATT
CAGCTCCGGTTCCCAACGATCAAGGCGAGTTACATGATCCCCCATGTTGTGCAAAAAAGCGGTTAGCTCC
TTCGGTCCTCCGATCGTTGTCAGAAGTAAGTTGGCCGCAGTGTTATCACTCATGGTTATGGCAGCACTGC
ATAATTCTCTTACTGTCATGCCATCCGTAAGATGCTTTTCTGTGACTGGTGAGTACTCAACCAAGTCATT
CTGAGAATAGTGTATGCGGCGACCGAGTTGCTCTTGCCCGGCGTCAATACGGGATAATACCGCGCCACAT
AGCAGAACTTTAAAAGTGCTCATCATTGGAAAACGTTCTTCGGGGCGAAAACTCTCAAGGATCTTACCGC
TGTTGAGATCCAGTTCGATGTAACCCACTCGTGCACCCAACTGATCTTCAGCATCTTTTACTTTCACCAG
CGTTTCTGGGTGAGCAAAAACAGGAAGGCAAAATGCCGCAAAAAAGGGAATAAGGGCGACACGGAAATGT
TGAATACTCATATTCTTCCTT
