>Addgene plasmid #157462 | pD649-HAsp-BCAM-COMP5AP-AviTag-9xHis | depositor partial sequence | sequence record 304034 | insert (extracellular domain)
GAAGTTCGACTGTCTGTTCCTCCACTGGTGGAAGTGATGCGGGGCAAGTCTGTGATCCTGGATTGCACAC
CTACCGGCACACACGACCACTACATGCTGGAATGGTTTCTGACCGACAGAAGCGGCGCTAGACCTAGACT
GGCCTCTGCCGAAATGCAGGGCTCTGAGCTGCAAGTGACCATGCACGATACCAGAGGCAGAAGCCCTCCT
TACCAGCTGGATTCTCAGGGCAGACTGGTGCTGGCTGAAGCCCAAGTTGGCGACGAGAGGGATTACGTGT
GTGTCGTTAGAGCCGGCGCTGCCGGAACAGCTGAAGCCACAGCTAGACTGAACGTGTTCGCCAAGCCTGA
GGCCACAGAGGTGTCCCCAAACAAGGGCACACTGAGCGTGATGGAAGATAGCGCCCAAGAGATCGCCACC
TGTAACAGCAGAAACGGCAACCCCGCTCCTAAGATCACCTGGTACAGAAATGGCCAGCGGCTGGAAGTGC
CCGTGGAAATGAATCCTGAGGGCTACATGACCAGCAGAACCGTGCGTGAAGCCTCTGGCCTGCTGAGCCT
GACAAGCACACTGTACCTGCGGCTGAGAAAGGACGACAGAGATGCCAGCTTTCACTGCGCCGCTCACTAC
TCTCTGCCTGAAGGCAGACATGGCAGGCTGGACAGCCCTACCTTTCACCTGACACTGCACTACCCTACCG
AGCACGTGCAGTTTTGGGTCGGATCTCCATCTACACCCGCCGGATGGGTCCGAGAAGGCGATACAGTTCA
ACTGCTGTGTAGAGGCGACGGCAGCCCATCTCCTGAGTACACCCTGTTCAGACTGCAAGACGAGCAAGAG
GAAGTGCTGAACGTCAACCTGGAAGGCAACCTGACTCTGGAAGGCGTGACAAGAGGCCAGAGCGGCACAT
ATGGCTGCAGAGTGGAAGATTACGACGCCGCCGATGACGTGCAGCTGAGCAAGACACTGGAACTGAGAGT
GGCCTATCTGGACCCTCTGGAACTGTCCGAGGGCAAAGTTCTGAGCCTGCCTCTGAATAGCAGCGCCGTC
GTGAATTGCTCTGTGCACGGATTGCCCACACCAGCTCTGAGATGGACCAAGGATAGCACCCCTCTCGGAG
ATGGCCCTATGCTGTCTCTGAGCAGCATCACCTTCGACAGCAACGGCACATACGTGTGCGAGGCTTCTCT
GCCTACAGTGCCTGTGCTGAGCAGAACCCAGAACTTCACACTGCTGGTGCAGGGCAGCCCTGAGCTGAAA
ACAGCCGAGATTGAGCCTAAGGCCGACGGCTCTTGGAGAGAGGGCGACGAAGTCACACTGATCTGTAGCG
CCAGAGGACACCCCGATCCAAAGCTGTCTTGGAGCCAGCTTGGAGGAAGCCCTGCCGAACCTATTCCTGG
CAGACAAGGATGGGTGTCCAGCTCTCTGACCCTGAAAGTGACAAGCGCCCTGAGCAGAGATGGCATCAGC
TGCGAAGCCAGCAATCCCCACGGAAACAAGCGGCACGTGTTCCACTTTGGCACCGTGTCTCCACAGACCA
GCCAAGCT
